Addgene plasmid #84816: TF101-STTM-miR165/166
Purpose: Turning off/down miR165/166 in Soybean
Depositing lab: Guiliang Tang. Depositing organization: Michigan Technological University. Publication: Construction of short tandem target mimic (STTM) to block the functions of plant and animal microRNAs. Tang G, Yan J, Gu Y, Qiao M, Fan R, Mao Y, Tang X. Methods. 2012 Oct;58(2):118-25. doi: 10.1016/j.ymeth.2012.10.006. Epub 2012 Oct 23. PubMed 23098881.
Backbone
  Vector backbone: TF101
  Backbone manufacturer: Dr. Kang Wang at Iowa State University
  Vector type: Plant Expression
  Selectable markers: Basta
Growth in bacteria
  Bacterial resistance: Spectinomycin, 50 μg/mL
  Growth temperature: 37°C
  Growth strain: DH5alpha
  Copy number: High Copy
Gene/Insert
  Gene/Insert name: STTM-miR165/166
  Species: Synthetic
  Promoter: unknown
  Cloning method: Restriction Enzyme; 5′ cloning site PacI (unknown if destroyed); 3′ cloning site PacI (unknown if destroyed)
  Sequencing primers: 5′ SP6; 3′ T7
Terms and licenses: Academic/Nonprofit Terms; Industry Terms: Not Available to Industry
How to cite: TF101-STTM-miR165/166 was a gift from Guiliang Tang (Addgene plasmid # 84816 ; http://n2t.net/addgene:84816 ; RRID:Addgene_84816)
