[The description below was written by a language model from this plasmid's Addgene catalogue record.]
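Description:
TF101-STTM-miR165/166 is a plant expression plasmid built on the TF101 backbone and intended to turn off or down-regulate miR165/166 in soybean. It is propagated in E. coli as a high-copy plasmid under spectinomycin selection, while transformed plant tissue is selected with Basta (glufosinate herbicide), the plant selectable marker recorded for the backbone. No feature table is provided, so the replication origins, any T-DNA border elements, and the exact nature of the herbicide-resistance cassette are not documented here.

The payload is a synthetic short tandem target mimic (STTM) directed against miR165/166, inserted by restriction cloning at a PacI site on both the 5′ and 3′ sides; whether those sites survived cloning is not known. In general, an STTM is a non-coding transcript carrying two imperfect binding sites for the target microRNA joined by a short spacer. Each site contains a mismatch bulge at the position where the microRNA would normally direct cleavage, so the transcript binds the microRNA without being cut, sequestering it and promoting its loss. This relieves repression of the microRNA's natural targets. The promoter driving the STTM is listed as unknown in the record. SP6 and T7 primer sites are listed for sequencing across the insert.

The construct is suited to loss-of-function studies of the miR165/166 family in soybean, giving a stable, transgene-based knockdown of microRNA activity for examining the resulting phenotypes and target gene derepression.
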