>Addgene plasmid #84816 | TF101-STTM-miR165/166 | depositor partial sequence | sequence record 162750 | STTM
GGGGGATGAAGCTACCTGGTCCGAGTTGTTGTTGTTATGGTCTAATTTAAATATGGTCTAAAGAAGAAGA
ATGGGGAATGAAGCTACCTGGTCCGA
