>Addgene plasmid #84816 | TF101-STTM-miR165/166 | addgene partial sequence | sequence record 166713 | T7 5'-TAATACGACTCACTATAGGG-3'
TGTCAAAGATACAGTCTCAGAAGACCAAAGGGCTATTGAGACTTTTCAACAAAGGGTAATTTCGGGAAAC
CTCCTCGGATTCCATTGCCCAGCTATCTGTCACTTCATCGAAAGGACAGTAGAAAAGGAAGGTGGCTCCT
ACAAATGCCATCATTGCGATAAAGGAAAGGCTATCATTCAAGATGCCTCTGCCGACAGTGGTCCCAAAGA
TGGACCCCCACCCACGAGGAGCATCGTGGAAAAAGAAGACGTTCCAACCACGTCTTCAAAGCAAGTGGAT
TGATGTGACATCTCCACTGACGTAAGGGATGACGCACAATCCCACCCCTACTCCAAAAATGTCAAAGATA
CAGTCTCAGAAGACCAAAGGGCTATTGAGACTTTTCAACAAAGGGTAATTTCGGGAAACCTCCTCGGCTT
CCATTGCCCAGCTGTCTGTCACTTCATCGAAAGGACAGTAGAAAAGGAAGGTGGCTCCTACAAATGCCAT
CATTGCGATAAAGGAAAGGCTATCATTCAAGATGCCTCTGCCGACAGTGGTCCCAAAGATGGACCCCCAC
CCACGAGGAGCATCGTGGAAAAAGAAGACGTTCCAACCACGTCTTCAAAGCAAGTGGATTGATGTGACAT
CTCCACTGACGTAAGGGATGACGCACAATCCCACTATCCTTCGCAAGACCCTTCCTCTATATAAGGAAGT
TCATTTCATTTGGAGAGGACAGCCCAAGCTTGGGGGATGAAGCTACCTGGTCCGAGTTGTTGTTGTTATG
GTCTAATTTAAATATGGTCTAAAGAAGAAGAATGGGGAATGAAGCTACCTGGTCCGAGAATTCGGTACGC
TGAA
