>Addgene plasmid #84816 | TF101-STTM-miR165/166 | addgene partial sequence | sequence record 166714 | SP6 5'-ATTTAGGTGACACTATAG-3'
CTAGAGATCGCATGCGATCCCCGTCACCGGTGTGAGGGAACTAGTTTTGATCTTGAAAGATCTTTTATCT
TTAGAGTTAAGAACTCTTTCGTATTTTGGTGAGGTTTTATCCTCTTGAGTTTTGGTCATAGACCTATTCA
TGGCTCTGATACCAATTTTTAAGCGGGGGCTTATGCGGATTATTTCTTAAATTGATAAGGGGTTATTAGG
GGGTATAGGGTATAAATACAAGCATTCCCTTAGCGTATAGTATAAGTATAGTAGCGTACCTCTATCAAAT
TTCCATCTTCTTACCTTGCGCAGGGCCTGCAACCTTATCCTTCCTTGTCTTCCTCCTTCCTTCCGTCCAC
TTCCTCATATTTAAACCAAACCTACGGGGGAGTCAACGTAACCAACCCTGCCTTAGCATCTTTTCCCTAA
CGGCCTCCTGCCTAAGCGGTACTTCTAGCTTCGAACGGCGTCTGGGCTCCAGGTTTAGTCGTCTCGTGTC
TGGTTTATATTCACGACAAAGATCTATAGGGACTTTAGGAGATCTGGATTTTAGTACTGGATTTTGGTTT
TAGGAATTAGAAATTTTATTGATAGAAGTATTTTACAAATACAAATACATACTAAGGGTTTCTTATATGC
TCAACACATGAGCGAAACCCTATAAGAACCCTAATTTCCCTTATCGG
